>Addgene plasmid #148508 | pnEA-NpM-DmeIF4G_617-634-GB1_AD | depositor full sequence | sequence record 290956 | Full Sequence
TTCTTGAAGACGAAAGGGCCTCGTGATACGCCTATTTTTATAGGTTAATGTCATGATAATAATGGTTTCT
TAGACGTCAGGTGGCACTTTTCGGGGAAATGTGCGCGGAACCCCTATTTGTTTATTTTTCTAAATACATT
CAAATATGTATCCGCTCATGAGACAATAACCCTGATAAATGCTTCAATAATATTGAAAAAGGAAGAGTAT
GAGTATTCAACATTTCCGTGTCGCCCTTATTCCCTTTTTTGCGGCATTTTGCCTTCCTGTTTTTGCTCAC
CCAGAAACGCTGGTGAAAGTAAAAGATGCTGAAGATCAGTTGGGTGCACGAGTGGGTTACATCGAACTGG
ATCTCAACAGCGGTAAGATCCTTGAGAGTTTTCGCCCCGAAGAACGTTTTCCAATGATGAGCACTTTTAA
AGTTCTGCTATGTGGCGCGGTATTATCCCGTGTTGACGCCGGGCAAGAGCAACTCGGTCGCCGCATACAC
TATTCTCAGAATGACTTGGTTGAGTACTCACCAGTCACAGAAAAGCATCTTACGGATGGCATGACAGTAA
GAGAATTATGCAGTGCTGCCATAACCATGAGTGATAACACTGCGGCCAACTTACTTCTGACAACGATCGG
AGGACCGAAGGAGCTAACCGCTTTTTTGCACAACATGGGGGATCATGTAACTCGCCTTGATCGTTGGGAA
CCGGAGCTGAATGAAGCCATACCAAACGACGAGCGTGACACCACGATGCCTGCAGCAATGGCAACAACGT
TGCGCAAACTATTAACTGGCGAACTACTTACTCTAGCTTCCCGGCAACAATTAATAGACTGGATGGAGGC
GGATAAAGTTGCAGGACCACTTCTGCGCTCGGCCCTTCCGGCTGGCTGGTTTATTGCTGATAAATCTGGA
GCCGGTGAGCGTGGGTCTCGCGGTATCATTGCAGCACTGGGGCCAGATGGTAAGCCCTCCCGTATCGTAG
TTATCTACACGACGGGGAGTCAGGCAACTATGGATGAACGAAATAGACAGATCGCTGAGATAGGTGCCTC
ACTGATTAAGCATTGGTAACTGTCAGACCAAGTTTACTCATATATACTTTAGATTGATTTAAAACTTCAT
TTTTAATTTAAAAGGATCTAGGTGAAGATCCTTTTTGATAATCTCATGACCAAAATCCCTTAACGTGAGT
TTTCGTTCCACTGAGCGTCAGACCCCGTAGAAAAGATCAAAGGATCTTCTTGAGATCCTTTTTTTCTGCG
CGTAATCTGCTGCTTGCAAACAAAAAAACCACCGCTACCAGCGGTGGTTTGTTTGCCGGATCAAGAGCTA
CCAACTCTTTTTCCGAAGGTAACTGGCTTCAGCAGAGCGCAGATACCAAATACTGTCCTTCTAGTGTAGC
CGTAGTTAGGCCACCACTTCAAGAACTCTGTAGCACCGCCTACATACCTCGCTCTGCTAATCCTGTTACC
AGTGGCTGCTGCCAGTGGCGATAAGTCGTGTCTTACCGGGTTGGACTCAAGACGATAGTTACCGGATAAG
GCGCAGCGGTCGGGCTGAACGGGGGGTTCGTGCACACAGCCCAGCTTGGAGCGAACGACCTACACCGAAC
TGAGATACCTACAGCGTGAGCTATGAGAAAGCGCCACGCTTCCCGAAGGGAGAAAGGCGGACAGGTATCC
GGTAAGCGGCAGGGTCGGAACAGGAGAGCGCACGAGGGAGCTTCCAGGGGGAAACGCCTGGTATCTTTAT
AGTCCTGTCGGGTTTCGCCACCTCTGACTTGAGCGTCGATTTTTGTGATGCTCGTCAGGGGGGCGGAGCC
TATGGAAAAACGCCAGCAACGCGGCCTTTTTACGGTTCCTGGCCTTTTGCTGGCCTTTTGCTCACATGTT
CTTTCCTGCGTTATCCCCTGATTCTGTGGATAACCGTATTACCGCCTTTGAGTGAGCTGATACCGCTCGC
CGCAGCCGAACGACCGAGCGCAGCGAGTCAGTGAGCGAGGAAGCGGAAGAGCGCCTGATGCGGTATTTTC
TCCTTACGCATCTGTGCGGTATTTCACACCGCATATATGGTGCACTCTCAGTACAATCTGCTCTGATGCC
GCATAGTTAAGCCAGTATACACTCCGCTATCGCTACGTGACTGGGTCATGGCTGCGCCCCGACACCCGCC
AACACCCGCTGACGCGCCCTGACGGGCTTGTCTGCTCCCGGCATCCGCTTACAGACAAGCTGTGACCGTC
TCCGGGAGCTGCATGTGTCAGAGGTTTTCACCGTCATCACCGAAACGCGCGAGGCAGCTGCGGTAAAGCT
CATCAGCGTGGTCGTGAAGCGATTCACAGATGTCTGCCTGTTCATCCGCGTCCAGCTCGTTGAGTTTCTC
CAGAAGCGTTAATGTCTGGCTTCTGATAAAGCGGGCCATGTTAAGGGCGGTTTTTTCCTGTTTGGTCACT
GATGCCTCCGTGTAAGGGGGATTTCTGTTCATGGGGGTAATGATACCGATGAAACGAGAGAGGATGCTCA
CGATACGGGTTACTGATGATGAACATGCCCGGTTACTGGAACGTTGTGAGGGTAAACAACTGGCGGTATG
GATGCGGCGGGACCAGAGAAAAATCACTCAGGGTCAATGCCAGCGCTTCGTTAATACAGATGTAGGTGTT
CCACAGGGTAGCCAGCAGCATCCTGCGATGCAGATCCGGAACATAATGGTGCAGGGCGCTGACTTCCGCG
TTTCCAGACTTTACGAAACACGGAAACCGAAGACCATTCATGTTGTTGCTCAGGTCGCAGACGTTTTGCA
GCAGCAGTCGCTTCACGTTCGCTCGCGTATCGGTGATTCATTCTGCTAACCAGTAAGGCAACCCCGCCAG
CCTAGCCGGGTCCTCAACGACAGGAGCACGATCATGCGCACCCGTGGCCAGGACCCAACGCTGCCCGAGA
TGCGCCGCGTGCGGCTGCTGGAGATGGCGGACGCGATGGATATGTTCTGCCAAGGGTTGGTTTGCGCATT
CACAGTTCTCCGCAAGAATTGATTGGCTCCAATTCTTGGAGTGGTGAATCCGTTAGCGAGGTGCCGCCGG
CTTCCATTCAGGTCGAGGTGGCCCGGCTCCATGCACCGCGACGCAACGCGGGGAGGCAGACAAGGTATAG
GGCGGCGCCTACAATCCATGCCAACCCGTTCCATGTGCTCGCCGAGGCGGCATAAATCGCCGTGACGATC
AGCGGTCCAGTGATCGAAGTTAGGCTGGTAAGAGCCGCGAGCGATCCTTGAAGCTGTCCCTGATGGTCGT
CATCTACCTGCCTGGACAGCATGGCCTGCAACGCGGGCATCCCGATGCCGCCGGAAGCGAGAAGAATCAT
AATGGGGAAGGCCATCCAGCCTCGCGTCGCGAACGCCAGCAAGACGTAGCCCAGCGCGTCGGCCGCCATG
CCGGCGATAATGGCCTGCTTCTCGCCGAAACGTTTGGTGGCGGGACCAGTGACGAAGGCTTGAGCGAGGG
CGTGCAAGATTCCGAATACCGCAAGCGACAGGCCGATCATCGTCGCGCTCCAGCGAAAGCGGTCCTCGCC
GAAAATGACCCAGAGCGCTGCCGGCACCTGTCCTACGAGTTGCATGATAAAGAAGACAGTCATAAGTGCG
GCGACGATAGTCATGCCCCGCGCCCACCGGAAGGAGCTGACTGGGTTGAAGGCTCTCAAGGGCATCGGTC
GAGATCCCGGTGCCTAATGAGTGAGCTAACTTACATTAATTGCGTTGCGCTCACTGCCCGCTTTCCAGTC
GGGAAACCTGTCGTGCCAGCTGCATTAATGAATCGGCCAACGCGCGGGGAGAGGCGGTTTGCGTATTGGG
CGCCAGGGTGGTTTTTCTTTTCACCAGTGAGACGGGCAACAGCTGATTGCCCTTCACCGCCTGGCCCTGA
GAGAGTTGCAGCAAGCGGTCCACGCTGGTTTGCCCCAGCAGGCGAAAATCCTGTTTGATGGTGGTTAACG
GCGGGATATAACATGAGCTGTCTTCGGTATCGTCGTATCCCACTACCGAGATATCCGCACCAACGCGCAG
CCCGGACTCGGTAATGGCGCGCATTGCGCCCAGCGCCATCTGATCGTTGGCAACCAGCATCGCAGTGGGA
ACGATGCCCTCATTCAGCATTTGCATGGTTTGTTGAAAACCGGACATGGCACTCCAGTCGCCTTCCCGTT
CCGCTATCGGCTGAATTTGATTGCGAGTGAGATATTTATGCCAGCCAGCCAGACGCAGACGCGCCGAGAC
AGAACTTAATGGGCCCGCTAACAGCGCGATTTGCTGGTGACCCAATGCGACCAGATGCTCCACGCCCAGT
CGCGTACCGTCTTCATGGGAGAAAATAATACTGTTGATGGGTGTCTGGTCAGAGACATCAAGAAATAACG
CCGGAACATTAGTGCAGGCAGCTTCCACAGCAATGGCATCCTGGTCATCCAGCGGATAGTTAATGATCAG
CCCACTGACGCGTTGCGCGAGAAGATTGTGCACCGCCGCTTTACAGGCTTCGACGCCGCTTCGTTCTACC
ATCGACACCACCACGCTGGCACCCAGTTGATCGGCGCGAGATTTAATCGCCGCGACAATTTGCGACGGCG
CGTGCAGGGCCAGACTGGAGGTGGCAACGCCAATCAGCAACGACTGTTTGCCCGCCAGTTGTTGTGCCAC
GCGGTTGGGAATGTAATTCAGCTCCGCCATCGCCGCTTCCACTTTTTCCCGCGTTTTCGCAGAAACGTGG
CTGGCCTGGTTCACCACGCGGGAAACGGTCTGATAAGAGACACCGGCATACTCTGCGACATCGTATAACG
TTACTGGTTTCACATTCACCACCCTGAATTGACTCTCTTCCGGGCGCTATCATGCCATACCGCGAAAGGT
TTTGCGCCATTCGATGGTGTCCGGGATCTCGACGCTCTCCCTTATGCGACTCCTGCATTAGGAAGCAGCC
CAGTAGTAGGTTGAGGCCGTTGAGCACCGCCGCCGCAAGGAATGGTGCATGCAAGGAGATGGCGCCCAAC
AGTCCCCCGGCCACGGGGCCTGCCACCATACCCACGCCGAAACAAGCGCTCATGAGCCCGAAGTGGCGAG
CCCGATCTTCCCCATCGGTGATGTCGGCGATATAGGCGCCAGCAACCGCACCTGTGGCGCCGGTGATGCC
GGCCACGATGCGTCCGGCGTAGAGGATCGAGATCTCGATCCCGCGAAATTAATACGACTCACTATAGGGG
AATTGTGAGCGGATAACAATTCCCCACTAGTAATAATTTTGTTTAACTTTAAGAAGGAGATATACCATGG
AAACTGAAGAAGGTAAACTGGTAATCTGGATTAACGGCGATAAAGGCTATAACGGTCTCGCTGAAGTCGG
TAAGAAATTCGAGAAAGATACCGGAATTAAAGTCACCGTTGAGCATCCGGATAAACTGGAAGAGAAATTC
CCACAGGTTGCGGCAACTGGCGATGGCCCTGACATTATCTTCTGGGCACACGACCGCTTTGGTGGCTACG
CTCAATCTGGCCTGTTGGCTGAAATCACCCCGGACAAAGCGTTCCAGGACAAGCTGTATCCGTTTACCTG
GGATGCCGTACGTTACAACGGCAAGCTGATTGCTTACCCGATCGCTGTTGAAGCGTTATCGCTGATTTAT
AACAAAGACCTGCTGCCGAACCCGCCAAAAACCTGGGAAGAGATCCCGGCGCTGGATAAAGAACTGAAAG
CGAAAGGTAAGAGCGCCCTGATGTTCAACCTGCAAGAACCGTACTTCACCTGGCCGCTGATTGCTGCTGA
CGGGGGTTATGCGTTCAAGTATGAAAACGGCAAGTACGACATTAAAGACGTGGGCGTGGATAACGCTGGC
GCGAAAGCGGGTCTGACCTTCCTGGTTGACCTGATTAAAAACAAACACATGAATGCAGACACCGATTACT
CCATCGCAGAAGCTGCCTTTAATAAAGGCGAAACAGCGATGACCATCAACGGCCCGTGGGCATGGTCCAA
CATCGACACCAGCAAAGTGAATTATGGTGTAACGGTACTGCCGACCTTCAAGGGTCAACCATCCAAACCG
TTCGTTGGCGTGCTGAGCGCAGGTATTAACGCCGCCAGTCCGAACAAAGAGCTGGCAAAAGAGTTCCTCG
AAAACTATCTGCTGACTGATGAAGGTCTGGAAGCGGTTAATAAAGACAAACCGCTGGGTGCCGTAGCGCT
GAAGTCTTACGAGGAAGAGTTGGCGAAAGATCCACGTATTGCCGCCACGATGGAAAACGCCCAGAAAGGT
GAAATCATGCCGAACATCCCGCAGATGTCCGCTTTCTGGTATGCCGTGCGTACTGCGGTGATCAACGCCG
CCAGCGGTCGTCAGACTGTCGATGAAGCCCTTAAAGACGCGCAGACTGGTACCGGCAGCGGCCTGGAAGT
TCTGTTCCAGGGGCCCCATATGGGAAAAAAACAATACGACCGAGAACAGTTATTACAGTTACGCGAGGTT
AAGGCCGGATCCGCTAGCGGCATGCAGTACAAACTTATCCTGAACGGTAAAACCCTGAAAGGTGAAACCA
CCACCGAAGCTGTTGACGCTGCTACCGCGGAAAAAGTTTTCAAACAGTACGCTAACGACAACGGTGTTGA
CGGTGAATGGACCTACGACGACGCTACCAAAACCTACACCGTAACGGAATGAGTTGGCTGCTGCCACCCG
CTGAGCAATAACTAGCATAACCCCTTGGGGCCTCTAAACGGGTCTTGAGGGGTTTTTTGCTGAAAGGAGG
AACTATATCCGGATATCCCGCAAGAGGCCCGGCAGTACCGGCATAACCAAGCCTATGCCTACAGCATCCA
GGGTGACGGTGCCGAGGATGACGATGAGCGCATTGTTAGATTTCATACACGGTGCCTGACTGCGTTAGCA
ATTTAACTGTGATAAACTACCGCATTAAAGCTTATCGATGATAAGCTGTCAAACATGAGAA
Features (pLannotate 1.2.2; 20 found; start..end, strand, type, name):
    104..208     +  promoter       AmpR promoter: bla
    209..1069    +  CDS            AmpR: β-lactamase; bla; confers resistance to ampicillin, carbenicillin, and related antibiotics
   1240..1828    +  rep_origin     ori: high-copy-number ColE1/pMB1/pBR322/pUC origin of replication
   2014..2156    -  misc_feature   bom: basis of mobility region from pBR322
   2258..2449    -  CDS            rop: Rop protein, which maintains plasmids at low copy number; rop
   2466..2846    +  CDS            YPB1_ECOLX: Protein predicted: Swiss-Prot protein existence level 4. From Escherichia coli.
   3088..3712    -  CDS            TcR (fragment): tetracycline efflux protein; tet; confers resistance to tetracycline
   3727..3748    -  protein_bind   CAP binding site: CAP binding activates transcription in the presence of cAMP. E. coli catabolite activator protein
   3761..4843    -  CDS            lacI: lac repressor; lacI; The lac repressor binds to the lac operator to inhibit transcription in E. coli. This inhibition can be relieved by adding lactose or isopropyl-β-D-thiogalactopyranoside (IPTG).
   4844..4921    -  promoter       lacI promoter: lacI
   4929..5208    -  CDS            TcR (fragment): tetracycline efflux protein; tet; confers resistance to tetracycline
   5230..5248    +  promoter       T7 promoter: promoter for bacteriophage T7 RNA polymerase
   5249..5273    +  protein_bind   lac operator: The lac repressor binds to the lac operator to inhibit transcription in E. coli. This inhibition can be relieved by adding lactose or isopropyl-β-D-thiogalactopyranoside (IPTG). lac repressor encoded by lacI
   5288..5310    +  RBS            RBS: efficient ribosome binding site from bacteriophage T7 gene 10 (Olins and Rangwala, 1989)
   5321..6417    +  CDS            MBP (fragment): maltose binding protein from E. coli; malE (mutated); This version of the gene does not encode a signal sequence, so MBP will remain in the cytosol.
   6538..6695    +  CDS            GB1 (fragment): B1 domain of Streptococcal protein G effective as a solubilizing fusion partner (Cheng and Patel, 2004)
   6700..6718    +  CDS            SET1 (fragment): solubility-enhancement tag derived from T7 phage gene 10B
   6732..6779    +  terminator     T7 terminator: transcription terminator for bacteriophage T7 RNA polymerase
   6802..6906    -  CDS            TcR (fragment): tetracycline efflux protein; tet; confers resistance to tetracycline
   6954..6982    -  promoter       tet promoter: E. coli promoter for tetracycline efflux protein gene
