[The description below was written by a language model from this plasmid's Addgene catalogue record and pLannotate feature annotations shown in this document.]
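Description:
pnEA-NpM-DmeIF4G_617-634-GB1_AD is a 6,991 bp bacterial expression plasmid for producing a short peptide of Drosophila melanogaster eIF4G (residues 617–634) in E. coli. The catalogue lists the backbone as unknown, but the annotated features show a pET-like, pBR322-derived architecture. It has a ColE1/pMB1-type origin with the bom mobility region and the rop gene, which keeps copy number low, in line with the "low copy" entry. Selection is by ampicillin through β-lactamase expressed from its own promoter. Several tetracycline-resistance fragments and the tet promoter are also annotated. They appear to be non-functional remnants of the pBR322 tet gene, interrupted by the inserted expression cassette and lacI.

Expression is driven by a T7 promoter followed by a lac operator and the phage T7 gene 10 ribosome binding site, and it ends at a T7 terminator. A plasmid-borne lacI gene supplies the repressor, so transcription should be IPTG-inducible in a host that provides T7 RNA polymerase. The open reading frame starts with a signal-sequence-less, cytosolic maltose binding protein and ends with the GB1 domain of streptococcal protein G. Both are solubility-enhancing fusion partners. The roughly 120 bp gap between them is not annotated and presumably holds the 18-residue eIF4G segment plus linker sequence, though the record does not describe any linker or protease cleavage site. The very short SET1 hit after GB1 is likely an incidental match.

Placing such a small peptide between MBP and GB1 makes it easier to express and purify. The associated publication concerns structures of eIF4E–eIF4G complexes, which suggests use in binding or structural studies. The deposited sequence may be theoretical rather than experimentally verified.
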