Addgene plasmid #148508: pnEA-NpM-DmeIF4G_617-634-GB1_AD
Purpose: Bacterial Expression of DmeIF4G_617-634
Depositing lab: Elisa Izaurralde. Depositing organization: Max Planck Institute for Developmental Biology. Publication: The Structures of eIF4E-eIF4G Complexes Reveal an Extended Interface to Regulate Translation Initiation. Gruner S, Peter D, Weber R, Wohlbold L, Chung MY, Weichenrieder O, Valkov E, Igreja C, Izaurralde E. Mol Cell. 2016 Nov 3;64(3):467-479. doi: 10.1016/j.molcel.2016.09.020. Epub 2016 Oct 20. PubMed 27773676.
Backbone
  Vector backbone: Unknown
  Vector type: Bacterial Expression
Growth in bacteria
  Bacterial resistance: Ampicillin, 100 μg/mL
  Growth temperature: 37°C
  Growth strain: DH5alpha
  Copy number: Low Copy
Gene/Insert
  Gene/Insert name: DmeIF4G_617-634
  Species: D. melanogaster (fly)
  Entrez Gene: eIF4G1 (a.k.a. Dmel_CG10811, CG10811, Dmel\CG10811, EIF4G, EIF4G1, Eif4G, deIF4G, eIF-4G, eIF4G, eIF4g, eiF-4G, p200)
  Cloning method: Unknown
Terms and licenses: Academic/Nonprofit Terms; Industry Terms: Not Available to Industry
Depositor comments: ORF extracted from NCBI: NM_079901.3. Plasmids from this collection were made available to the research community and donated after the lab closed. Please note that the sequence provided by the depositing laboratory may be theoretical/predicted or based on Sanger sequencing results. There may be discrepancies between sequencing results obtained by Addgene and the depositor sequence. If an Addgene verified sequence is not available, please contact before placing your order to request that our lab fully sequence the plasmid.
How to cite: pnEA-NpM-DmeIF4G_617-634-GB1_AD was a gift from Elisa Izaurralde (Addgene plasmid # 148508 ; http://n2t.net/addgene:148508 ; RRID:Addgene_148508)
